Addgene plasmid #201422: Dcp1 H43A-EGFP
Purpose: Bacterial protein expression of Dcp1 H43A
Depositing lab: Michael Rosen. Depositing organization: University of Texas Southwestern Medical Center. Publication: Quantitative reconstitution of yeast RNA processing bodies. Currie SL, Xing W, Muhlrad D, Decker CJ, Parker R, Rosen MK. Proc Natl Acad Sci U S A. 2023 Apr 4;120(14):e2214064120. doi: 10.1073/pnas.2214064120. Epub 2023 Mar 27. PubMed 36972455.
Backbone
  Vector backbone: MTTH-EGFP
  Backbone size w/o insert (bp): 7400
  Vector type: Bacterial Expression
Growth in bacteria
  Bacterial resistance: Ampicillin, 100 μg/mL
  Growth temperature: 37°C
  Growth strain: DH5alpha
  Copy number: High Copy
Gene/Insert
  Gene/Insert name: Dcp1
  Species: S. cerevisiae (budding yeast)
  Insert size (bp): 693
  Mutation: H43A
  Entrez Gene: DCP1 (a.k.a. YOL149W, MRT2)
  Promoter: tac
  Tag / fusion protein: MBP, TEV (N terminal on backbone); EGFP, TEV, 6xHis (C terminal on backbone)
  Cloning method: Restriction Enzyme; 5′ cloning site NdeI (not destroyed); 3′ cloning site BamHI (not destroyed)
  Sequencing primers: 5′ GGTCGTCAGACTGTCGATGAAGCC; 3′ CAGGAAACAGCTATGACC
Resource information
  A portion of this plasmid was derived from a plasmid made by: gene insert was a gift from Roy Parker (University of Colorado Boulder)
Terms and licenses: Academic/Nonprofit Terms; Industry Terms: Not Available to Industry
How to cite: Dcp1 H43A-EGFP was a gift from Michael Rosen (Addgene plasmid # 201422 ; http://n2t.net/addgene:201422 ; RRID:Addgene_201422)
