[The description below was written by a language model from this plasmid's Addgene catalogue record and pLannotate feature annotations shown in this document.]
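Description:
Dcp1 H43A-EGFP is a bacterial expression plasmid built on the MTTH-EGFP backbone for producing a fluorescently labelled point mutant of the Saccharomyces cerevisiae decapping complex component Dcp1 in E. coli. The sequenced record is about 8.2 kb. It is maintained through a ColE1/pMB1-type origin and selected with ampicillin via the β-lactamase gene. The catalogue lists it as high copy, although the annotation also detects the rop gene and pBR322 bom fragments, which are usually associated with copy-number restraint. An M13 phage origin is present as well.

Expression is driven by the hybrid tac promoter followed by a lac operator. The plasmid carries its own lacI gene under the lacIq promoter, so transcription is repressed until induced with IPTG. rrnB T1 and T2 terminators close the transcription unit. The open reading frame begins with a cytosolic, signal-sequence-free maltose binding protein, followed by a TEV protease site and then the 693 bp DCP1 coding sequence carrying the H43A substitution, cloned between retained NdeI and BamHI sites. Downstream are a green fluorescent protein, a second TEV site and a 6xHis tag. The catalogue calls the fluorescent protein EGFP, whereas the automated annotation matches it to the closely related mEmerald. A lacZα fragment after the tag appears to be a backbone remnant.

This layout allows affinity purification through MBP and/or the His tag, after which TEV cleavage should remove both and leave Dcp1 H43A fused to the fluorescent protein. The associated publication concerns quantitative reconstitution of yeast RNA processing bodies, but the record does not state the functional consequence of the H43A mutation.
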