Features (pLannotate 1.2.2; 24 found; start..end, strand, type, name):
    104..132     +  promoter       tac promoter: strong E. coli promoter; hybrid between the trp and lac UV5 promoters
    140..156     +  protein_bind   lac operator: The lac repressor binds to the lac operator to inhibit transcription in E. coli. This inhibition can be relieved by adding lactose or isopropyl-β-D-thiogalactopyranoside (IPTG). lac repressor encoded by lacI
    226..1326    +  CDS            MBP: maltose binding protein from E. coli; malE (mutated); This version of the gene does not encode a signal sequence, so MBP will remain in the cytosol.
   1399..1419    +  CDS            TEV site: tobacco etch virus (TEV) protease recognition and cleavage site
   1423..2115    +  CDS            DCP1: DCP1_YEAST - Experimental evidence at protein level: Swiss-Prot protein existence level 1. Component of the decapping complex necessary for the degradation of mRNAs, both in normal mRNA turnover and in nonsense- mediated mRNA decay. Removes the 7-methyl guanine cap structure from mRNA molecules, yielding a 5'-phosphorylated mRNA fragment and 7m-GDP. Decapping is the major pathway of mRNA degradation in yeast. It occurs through deadenylation, decapping and subsequent 5' to 3' exonucleolytic decay of the transcript body. DCP1 is activated by the DEAD-box helicase DHH1 and destabilizes the eIF-4F
   2143..2859    +  CDS            mEmerald: mEmerald is a basic (constitutively fluorescent) green fluorescent protein published in 1998, derived from Aequorea victoria. It is reported to be a very rapidly-maturing monomer with moderate acid sensitivity.
   2872..2892    +  CDS            TEV site: tobacco etch virus (TEV) protease recognition and cleavage site
   2893..2909    +  CDS            capTEV™ (fragment): composite tag for in vivo biotinylation, TEV protease cleavage, and 6xHis tagging
   2922..3076    +  CDS            lacZα (fragment): LacZα fragment of β-galactosidase; lacZ fragment
   3169..3284    +  ncRNA          5S rRNA: Accession: RF00001 - 5S ribosomal RNA
   3288..3374    +  terminator     rrnB T1 terminator: Escherichia coli rrnB; transcription terminator T1 from the E. coli rrnB gene
   3466..3493    +  terminator     rrnB T2 terminator: transcription terminator T2 from the E. coli rrnB gene
   3512..3603    +  promoter       AmpR promoter: bla
   3604..4464    +  CDS            AmpR: β-lactamase; bla; confers resistance to ampicillin, carbenicillin, and related antibiotics
   4506..5019    -  rep_origin     M13 ori (sequence partly withheld): M13 bacteriophage origin of replication; arrow indicates direction of (+) strand synthesis
   5130..5718    +  rep_origin     ori: high-copy-number ColE1/pMB1/pBR322/pUC origin of replication
   5904..5973    -  misc_feature   bom (fragment): basis of mobility region from pBR322
   5971..6069    -  misc_feature   bom (fragment): basis of mobility region from pBR322
   6171..6362    -  CDS            rop: Rop protein, which maintains plasmids at low copy number; rop
   6379..6759    +  CDS            YPB1_ECOLX: Protein predicted: Swiss-Prot protein existence level 4. From Escherichia coli.
   6858..6935    +  promoter       lacIq promoter: lacI (mutant); In the lacIq allele, a single base change in the promoter boosts expression of the lacI gene about 10-fold.
   6936..8018    +  CDS            lacI: lac repressor; lacI; The lac repressor binds to the lac operator to inhibit transcription in E. coli. This inhibition can be relieved by adding lactose or isopropyl-β-D-thiogalactopyranoside (IPTG).
   8031..8052    +  protein_bind   CAP binding site: CAP binding activates transcription in the presence of cAMP. E. coli catabolite activator protein
   8071..8088    +  promoter       tet promoter (fragment): E. coli promoter for tetracycline efflux protein gene
>Addgene plasmid #201422 | Dcp1 H43A-EGFP | addgene full sequence | sequence record 394525 | Addgene NGS Result
AAATCACTGCATAATTCGTGTCGCTCAAGGCGCACTCCCGTTCTGGATAATGTTTTTTGCGCCGACATCA
TAACGGTTCTGGCAAATATTCTGAAATGAGCTGTTGACAATTAATCATCGGCTCGTATAATGTGTGGAAT
TGTGAGCGGATAACAATTTCACACAGGAAACAGCCAGTCCGTTTAGGTGTTTTCACGAGCACTTCACCAA
CAAGGACCATAGATTATGAAAACTGAAGAAGGTAAACTGGTAATCTGGATTAACGGCGATAAAGGCTATA
ACGGTCTCGCTGAAGTCGGTAAGAAATTCGAGAAAGATACCGGAATTAAAGTCACCGTTGAGCATCCGGA
TAAACTGGAAGAGAAATTCCCACAGGTTGTGGCAACTGGCGATGGCCCTGACATTATCTTCTGGGCACAC
GACCGCTTTGGTGGCTACGCTCAATCTGGCCTGTTGGCTGAAATCACCCCGGACAAAGCGTTCCAGGACA
AGCTGTATCCGTTTACCTGGGATGCCGTACGTTACAACGGCAAGCTGATTGCTTACCCGATCGCTGTTGA
AGCGTTATCGCTGATTTATAACAAAGATCTGCTGCCGAACCCGCCAAAAACCTGGGAAGAGATCCCGGCG
CTGGATAAAGAACTGAAAGCGAAAGGTAAGAGCGCGCTGATGTTCAACCTGCAAGAACCGTACTTCACCT
GGCCGCTGATTGCTGCTGACGGGGGTTATGCGTTCAAGTATGAAAACGGCAAGTACGACATTAAAGACGT
GGGCGTGGATAACGCTGGCGCGAAAGCGGGTCTGACCTTCCTGGTTGACCTGATTAAAAACAAACACATG
AATGCAGACACCGATTACTCCATCGCAGAAGCTGCCTTTAATAAAGGCGAAACAGCGATGACCATCAACG
GCCCGTGGGCATGGTCCAACATCGACACCAGCAAAGTGAATTATGGTGTAACGGTACTGCCGACCTTCAA
GGGTCAACCATCCAAACCGTTCGTTGGCGTGCTGAGCGCAGGTATTAACGCCGCCAGTCCGAACAAAGAG
CTGGCAAAAGAGTTCCTCGAAAACTATCTGCTGACTGATGAAGGTCTGGAAGCGGTTAATAAAGACAAAC
CGCTGGGTGCCGTAGCGCTGAAGTCTTACGAGGAAGAGTTGGCGAAAGATCCACGTATTGCCGCCACCAT
GGAAAACGCCCAGAAAGGTGAAATCATGCCGAACATCCCGCAGATGTCCGCTTTCTGGTATGCCGTGCGT
ACTGCGGTGATCAACGCCGCCAGCGGTCGTCAGACTGTCGATGAAGCCCTGAAAGACGCGCAGACTAATT
CGAGCTCGAACAACAACAACAATAACAATAACAACAACCTCGGGATCGAGGGAAGGATTTCAGAATTTGA
AAACCTGTATTTTCAGGGCCATATGACCGGAGCAGCAACTGCAGCAGAAAACTCTGCCACACAGTTAGAA
TTCTATAGAAAAGCTTTGAATTTCAACGTTATTGGGAGATACGATCCAAAAATAAAGCAACTACTTTTTC
ACACACCAGCTGCGTCACTGTATAAATGGGACTTCAAGAAGGACGAATGGAATAAACTAGAATATCAAGG
TGTTTTGGCCATATATTTGAGAGACGTCTCGCAAAATACAAATCTTCTACCCGTCTCCCCACAAGAAGTA
GACATTTTTGATTCACAAAATGGTAGTAATAACATTCAAGTAAACAATGGTTCTGACAATAGCAACAGGA
ATAGCAGTGGAAATGGGAACTCTTATAAAAGTAATGATTCGCTAACATATAATTGCGGCAAAACTTTAAG
TGGAAAGGACATATACAATTATGGATTGATCATATTAAACCGAATTAATCCTGACAATTTTTCTATGGGC
ATCGTTCCCAATAGTGTCGTAAATAAAAGAAAAGTATTTAATGCAGAAGAGGATACACTTAACCCACTAG
AGTGCATGGGGGTAGAGGTGAAAGATGAATTGGTCATTATTAAGAACTTGAAGCATGAGGTCTATGGTAT
ATGGATTCATACAGTCAGTGATAGACAAAATATCTACGAACTAATAAAATATCTTCTGGAAAATGAGCCA
AAAGATTCTTTTGCTGGATCCGGGTCTGGTTCAGGAATGGCCATGGTGAGCAAGGGCGAGGAGCTGTTCA
CCGGGGTGGTGCCCATCCTGGTCGAGCTGGACGGCGACGTAAACGGCCACAAGTTCAGCGTGTCCGGCGA
GGGCGAGGGCGATGCCACCTACGGCAAGCTGACCCTGAAGTTCATCTGCACCACCGGCAAGCTGCCCGTG
CCCTGGCCCACCCTCGTGACCACCTTGACCTACGGCGTGCAGTGCTTCGCCCGCTACCCCGACCACATGA
AGCAGCACGACTTCTTCAAGTCCGCCATGCCCGAAGGCTACGTCCAGGAGCGCACCATCTTCTTCAAGGA
CGACGGCAACTACAAGACCCGCGCCGAGGTGAAGTTCGAGGGCGACACCCTGGTGAACCGCATCGAGCTG
AAGGGCATCGACTTCAAGGAGGACGGCAACATCCTGGGGCACAAGCTGGAGTACAACTACAACAGCCACA
AGGTCTATATCACCGCCGACAAGCAGAAGAACGGCATCAAGGTGAACTTCAAGACCCGCCACAACATCGA
GGACGGCAGCGTGCAGCTCGCCGACCACTACCAGCAGAACACCCCCATCGGCGACGGCCCCGTGCTGCTG
CCCGACAACCACTACCTGAGCACCCAGTCCAAGCTGAGCAAAGACCCCAACGAGAAGCGCGATCACATGG
TCCTGCTGGAGTTCGTGACCGCCGCCGGGATCACTCTCGGCATGGACGAGCTGTACAAGGGAAGCGGCCG
CGAAAACCTGTATTTTCAGGGCCATCATCATCATCATCACTGAAAGCTTGGCACTGGCCGTCGTTTTACA
ACGTCGTGACTGGGAAAACCCTGGCGTTACCCAACTTAATCGCCTTGCAGCACATCCCCCTTTCGCCAGC
TGGCGTAATAGCGAAGAGGCCCGCACCGATCGCCCTTCCCAACAGTTGCGCAGCCTGAATGGCGAATGGC
AGCTTGGCTGTTTTGGCGGATGAGATAAGATTTTCAGCCTGATACAGATTAAATCAGAACGCAGAAGCGG
TCTGATAAAACAGAATTTGCCTGGCGGCAGTAGCGCGGTGGTCCCACCTGACCCCATGCCGAACTCAGAA
GTGAAACGCCGTAGCGCCGATGGTAGTGTGGGGTCTCCCCATGCGAGAGTAGGGAACTGCCAGGCATCAA
ATAAAACGAAAGGCTCAGTCGAAAGACTGGGCCTTTCGTTTTATCTGTTGTTTGTCGGTGAACGCTCTCC
TGAGTAGGACAAATCCGCCGGGAGCGGATTTGAACGTTGCGAAGCAACGGCCCGGAGGGTGGCGGGCAGG
ACGCCCGCCATAAACTGCCAGGCATCAAATTAAGCAGAAGGCCATCCTGACGGATGGCCTTTTTGCGTTT
CTACAAACTCTTTTGTTTATTTTTCTAAATACATTCAAATATGTATCCGCTCATGAGACAATAACCCTGA
TAAATGCTTCAATAATATTGAAAAAGGAAGAGTATGAGTATTCAACATTTCCGTGTCGCCCTTATTCCCT
TTTTTGCGGCATTTTGCCTTCCTGTTTTTGCTCACCCAGAAACGCTGGTGAAAGTAAAAGATGCTGAAGA
TCAGTTGGGTGCACGAGTGGGTTACATCGAACTGGATCTCAACAGCGGTAAGATCCTTGAGAGTTTTCGC
CCCGAAGAACGTTTCCCAATGATGAGCACTTTTAAAGTTCTGCTATGTGGCGCGGTATTATCCCGTGTTG
ACGCCGGGCAAGAGCAACTCGGTCGCCGCATACACTATTCTCAGAATGACTTGGTTGAGTACTCACCAGT
CACAGAAAAGCATCTTACGGATGGCATGACAGTAAGAGAATTATGCAGTGCTGCCATAACCATGAGTGAT
AACACTGCGGCCAACTTACTTCTGACAACGATCGGAGGACCGAAGGAGCTAACCGCTTTTTTGCACAACA
TGGGGGATCATGTAACTCGCCTTGATCGTTGGGAACCGGAGCTGAATGAAGCCATACCAAACGACGAGCG
TGACACCACGATGCCTGTAGCAATGGCAACAACGTTGCGCAAACTATTAACTGGCGAACTACTTACTCTA
GCTTCCCGGCAACAATTAATAGACTGGATGGAGGCGGATAAAGTTGCAGGACCACTTCTGCGCTCGGCCC
TTCCGGCTGGCTGGTTTATTGCTGATAAATCTGGAGCCGGTGAGCGTGGGTCTCGCGGTATCATTGCAGC
ACTGGGGCCAGATGGTAAGCCCTCCCGTATCGTAGTTATCTACACGACGGGGAGTCAGGCAACTATGGAT
GAACGAAATAGACAGATCGCTGAGATAGGTGCCTCACTGATTAAGCATTGGTAACTGTCAGACCAAGTTT
ACTCATATATACTTTAGATTGATT
[38 nt withheld, positions 4505-4542]
A
[37 nt withheld, positions 4544-4580]
ATTTTGTTAAAATTCGCGTTAAATTTTTGTTAAATCAGCTCATTTTTTAACCAATAGGCCGAAATCGGCA
AAATCCCTTATAAATCAAAAGAATAGCCCGAGATAGGGT
[37 nt withheld, positions 4690-4726]
AAAGAACGTGGACTCCAACGTCAAAGG
[141 nt withheld, positions 4754-4894]
G
[125 nt withheld, positions 4896-5020]
AAAGGATCTAGGTGAAGATCCTTTTTGATAATCTCATGACCAAAATCCCTTAACGTGAGTTTTCGTTCCA
CTGAGCGTCAGACCCCGTAGAAAAGATCAAAGGATCTTCTTGAGATCCTTTTTTTCTGCGCGTAATCTGC
TGCTTGCAAACAAAAAAACCACCGCTACCAGCGGTGGTTTGTTTGCCGGATCAAGAGCTACCAACTCTTT
TTCCGAAGGTAACTGGCTTCAGCAGAGCGCAGATACCAAATACTGTCCTTCTAGTGTAGCCGTAGTTAGG
CCACCACTTCAAGAACTCTGTAGCACCGCCTACATACCTCGCTCTGCTAATCCTGTTACCAGTGGCTGCT
GCCAGTGGCGATAAGTCGTGTCTTACCGGGTTGGACTCAAGACGATAGTTACCGGATAAGGCGCAGCGGT
CGGGCTGAACGGGGGGTTCGTGCACACAGCCCAGCTTGGAGCGAACGACCTACACCGAACTGAGATACCT
ACAGCGTGAGCTATGAGAAAGCGCCACGCTTCCCGAAGGGAGAAAGGCGGACAGGTATCCGGTAAGCGGC
AGGGTCGGAACAGGAGAGCGCACGAGGGAGCTTCCAGGGGGAAACGCCTGGTATCTTTATAGTCCTGTCG
GGTTTCGCCACCTCTGACTTGAGCGTCGATTTTTGTGATGCTCGTCAGGGGGGCGGAGCCTATGGAAAAA
CGCCAGCAACGCGGCCTTTTTACGGTTCCTGGCCTTTTGCTGGCCTTTTGCTCACATGTTCTTTCCTGCG
TTATCCCCTGATTCTGTGGATAACCGTATTACCGCCTTTGAGTGAGCTGATACCGCTCGCCGCAGCCGAA
CGACCGAGCGCAGCGAGTCAGTGAGCGAGGAAGCGGAAGAGCGCCTGATGCGGTATTTTCTCCTTACGCA
TCTGTGCGGTATTTCACACCGCATGTGGTGCACTCTCAGTACACCGCATGTGGTGCACTCTCAGTACAAT
CTGCTCTGATGCCGCATAGTTAAGCCAGTATACACTCCGCTATCGCTACGTGACTGGGTCATGGCTGCGC
CCCGACACCCGCCAACACCCGCTGACGCGCCCTGACGGGCTTGTCTGCTCCCGGCATCCGCTTACAGACA
AGCTGTGACCGTCTCCGGGAGCTGCATGTGTCAGAGGTTTTCACCGTCATCACCGAAACGCGCGAGGCAG
CTGCGGTAAAGCTCATCAGCGTGGTCGTGCAGCGATTCACAGATGTCTGCCTGTTCATCCGCGTCCAGCT
CGTTGAGTTTCTCCAGAAGCGTTAATGTCTGGCTTCTGATAAAGCGGGCCATGTTAAGGGCGGTTTTTTC
CTGTTTGGTCACTGATGCCTCCGTGTAAGGGGGATTTCTGTTCATGGGGGTAATGATACCGATGAAACGA
GAGAGGATGCTCACGATACGGGTTACTGATGATGAACATGCCCGGTTACTGGAACGTTGTGAGGGTAAAC
AACTGGCGGTATGGATGCGGCGGGACCAGAGAAAAATCACTCAGGGTCAATGCCAGCGCTTCGTTAATAC
AGATGTAGGTGTTCCACAGGGTAGCCAGCAGCATCCTGCGATGCAGATCCGGAACATAATGGTGCAGGGC
GCTGACTTCCGCGTTTCCAGACTTTACGAAACACGGAAACCGAAGACCATTCATGTTGTTGCTCAGGTCG
CAGACGTTTTGCAGCAGCAGTCGCTTCACGTTCGCTCGCGTATCGGTGATTCATTATGCTAACCAGTAAG
GCAACCCCGCCAGCCTAGCCGGGTCCTCAACGACAGGAGCACGATCATGCGCACCCGTGGCCAGGACCCA
ACGCTGCCCGAAATTCCGACACCATCGAATGGTGCAAAACCTTTCGCGGTATGGCATGATAGCGCCCGGA
AGAGAGTCAATTCAGGGTGGTGAATGTGAAACCAGTAACGTTATACGATGTCGCAGAGTATGCCGGTGTC
TCTTATCAGACCGTTTCCCGCGTGGTGAACCAGGCCAGCCACGTTTCTGCGAAAACGCGGGAAAAAGTGG
AAGCGGCGATGGCGGAGCTGAATTACATTCCCAACCGCGTGGCACAACAACTGGCGGGCAAACAGTCGTT
GCTGATTGGCGTTGCCACCTCCAGTCTGGCCCTGCACGCGCCGTCGCAAATTGTCGCGGCGATTAAATCT
CGCGCCGATCAACTGGGTGCCAGCGTGGTGGTGTCGATGGTAGAACGAAGCGGCGTCGAAGCCTGTAAAG
CGGCGGTGCACAATCTTCTCGCGCAACGCGTCAGTGGGCTGATCATTAACTATCCGCTGGATGACCAGGA
TGCCATTGCTGTGGAAGCTGCCTGCACTAATGTTCCGGCGTTATTTCTTGATGTCTCTGACCAGACACCC
ATCAACAGTATTATTTTCTCCCATGAAGACGGTACGCGACTGGGCGTGGAGCATCTGGTCGCATTGGGTC
ACCAGCAAATCGCGCTGTTAGCGGGCCCATTAAGTTCTGTCTCGGCGCGTCTGCGTCTGGCTGGCTGGCA
TAAATATCTCACTCGCAATCAAATTCAGCCGATAGCGGAACGGGAAGGCGACTGGAGTGCCATGTCCGGT
TTTCAACAAACCATGCAAATGCTGAATGAGGGCATCGTTCCCACTGCGATGCTGGTTGCCAACGATCAGA
TGGCGCTGGGCGCAATGCGCGCCATTACCGAGTCCGGGCTGCGCGTTGGTGCGGATATCTCGGTAGTGGG
ATACGACGATACCGAAGACAGCTCATGTTATATCCCGCCGTTAACCACCATCAAACAGGATTTTCGCCTG
CTGGGGCAAACCAGCGTGGACCGCTTGCTGCAACTCTCTCAGGGCCAGGCGGTGAAGGGCAATCAGCTGT
TGCCCGTCTCACTGGTGAAAAGAAAAACCACCCTGGCGCCCAATACGCAAACCGCCTCTCCCCGCGCGTT
GGCCGATTCATTAATGCAGCTGGCACGACAGGTTTCCCGACTGGAAAGCGGGCAGTGAGCGCAACGCAAT
TAATGTAAGTTAGCTCACTCATTAGGCACAATTCTCATGTTTGACAGCTTATCATCGACTGCACGGTGCA
CCAATGCTTCTGGCGTCAGGCAGCCATCGGAAGCTGTGGTATGGCTGTGCAGGTCGT
